Addgene plasmid #66148: pCVD402
Purpose: to make a probe to detect Heat stable enterotoxin gene (human)
Depositing lab: James Kaper. Depositing organization: University of Maryland, Baltimore. Publication: Evaluation of a nonisotopically labeled oligonucleotide probe to detect the heat-stable enterotoxin gene of Escherichia coli by the DNA colony hybridization test. Nishibuchi M, Arita M, Honda T, Miwatani T. J Clin Microbiol. 1988 Apr;26(4):784-6. PubMed 3284902.
Backbone
  Vector backbone: pBR325
  Backbone manufacturer: Amersham
  Backbone size w/o insert (bp): 5996
  Vector type: cloning vector
Growth in bacteria
  Bacterial resistance: Tetracycline, 10 μg/mL
  Growth temperature: 37°C
  Growth strain: DH5alpha
  Copy number: Unknown
Gene/Insert
  Gene/Insert name: STh (alt names: est (human); Heat stable enterotoxin gene (human))
  Insert size (bp): 216
  Promoter: none
  Cloning method: Restriction Enzyme; 5′ cloning site EcoRI (not destroyed); 3′ cloning site EcoRI (not destroyed)
  Sequencing primers: 5′ CAT_int
Terms and licenses: Academic/Nonprofit Terms; Industry Terms: Not Available to Industry
Depositor comments: est gene probe (216 bp) cloned on EcoRI linkers into pBR325. STh = Heat stable enterotoxin gene (human) from ETEC E. coli 153837-2
How to cite: pCVD402 was a gift from James Kaper (Addgene plasmid # 66148 ; http://n2t.net/addgene:66148 ; RRID:Addgene_66148)
