[The description below was written by a language model from this plasmid's Addgene catalogue record.]
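Description:
pCVD402 is a simple bacterial cloning plasmid built on the pBR325 backbone (about 6 kb without insert), a classic pBR322-derived E. coli vector. It is maintained in a standard laboratory strain under tetracycline selection; the copy number is listed as unknown. No feature table accompanies the record, so the origin of replication and the other backbone elements are not individually documented here.

The payload is a 216 bp fragment of the est gene encoding the human-type heat-stable enterotoxin (STh) of enterotoxigenic E. coli, derived from ETEC strain 153837-2. The fragment was fitted with EcoRI linkers and inserted at the EcoRI site of pBR325, and both flanking EcoRI sites remain intact, so the insert can be released cleanly as a discrete fragment by a single EcoRI digest. In pBR325 the unique EcoRI site lies within the chloramphenicol acetyltransferase gene, which is consistent with the listed sequencing primer internal to CAT and with selection on tetracycline rather than chloramphenicol, although the record does not explicitly state that chloramphenicol resistance is lost. No promoter drives the insert, and it is not intended to be expressed.

The plasmid serves as a renewable source of probe DNA. The excised STh fragment can be labelled and used in hybridization assays, such as the colony hybridization tests described in the associated publication, to detect the heat-stable enterotoxin gene and so identify ETEC isolates carrying the human ST variant. The record also notes that distribution is limited to academic and nonprofit users.
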