>Addgene plasmid #66148 | pCVD402 | addgene partial sequence | sequence record 117860 | CAT_int 5'-tcccaatggcatcgtaaag-3'
ATAACCAGACCGTTCAGCTGGATATTACGGCCTTTTTAAAGACCGTAAAGAAAAATAAGCACAAGTTTTA
TCCGGCCTTTATTCACATTCTTGCCCGCCTGATGAATGCGGAATTCCGGAATTCCGGAATTCCGGAATTC
CCGGTACAAGCAGGATTACAACACAATTCACAGCAGTAATTGCTACTATTCATGCTTTCAGGACCACTTT
TATTACTTTTTTTTGCAATGTTACATTTTTTTGATTCTAGTGTGATTTTTTCTTTTGAAGACTCTACTGG
TTTAGCATCCTGAGCGAAAGGTGAAAAAGACAATACAGAAAGAAAAATAAATAATATTGATTTCTTCATA
TTACCTCCGGGAATTCCCCGTATGGCAATGAAAGACGGTGAGCTGGTGATATGGGATAGTGTTCACCCTT
GTTACACCGTTTTCCATGAGCAAACTGAAACGTTTTCATCGCTCTGGAGTGAATACCACGACGATTTCCG
GCAGTTTCTACACATATATTCGCAAGATGTGGCGTGTTACGGTGAAAACCTGGCCTATTTCCCTAAAGGG
TTTATTGAGAATATGTTTTTCGTCTCAGCCAATCCCTGGGTGAGTTTCACCAGTTTTGATTTAAACGTGG
CCAATATGGACAACTTCTTCGCCC
